Addgene plasmid #131061: pYJ17-PB-U6-Nkx6.1-acti-gRNA3
Purpose: Activation of Mafa via SAM system
Depositing lab: Xiaojun Lian. Depositing organization: Pennsylvania State University.
Backbone
  Vector backbone: PB-MS2-sgRNA
  Backbone size w/o insert (bp): 4131
  Vector type: Mammalian Expression, CRISPR
Growth in bacteria
  Bacterial resistance: Ampicillin, 100 μg/mL
  Growth temperature: 37°C
  Growth strain: NEB Stable
  Copy number: Unknown
Gene/Insert
  Gene/Insert name: NKX6.1 activation gRNA3
  gRNA/shRNA sequence: GGCGCGAGCGGAGAGGCACT
  Species: H. sapiens (human)
  Entrez Gene: NKX6-1 (a.k.a. NKX6.1, NKX6A)
  Cloning method: Restriction Enzyme; 5′ cloning site Unknown (unknown if destroyed); 3′ cloning site Unknown (unknown if destroyed)
Terms and licenses: Academic/Nonprofit Terms; Industry Terms: Not Available to Industry
How to cite: pYJ17-PB-U6-Nkx6.1-acti-gRNA3 was a gift from Xiaojun Lian (Addgene plasmid # 131061 ; http://n2t.net/addgene:131061 ; RRID:Addgene_131061)
