[The description below was written by a language model from this plasmid's Addgene catalogue record and pLannotate feature annotations shown in this document.]
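Description:
pYJ17-PB-U6-Nkx6.1-acti-gRNA3 is a small (about 4.1 kb) mammalian CRISPR-activation guide RNA plasmid built on the PB-MS2-sgRNA backbone. It is propagated in E. coli through a high-copy ColE1/pUC-type origin and selected with ampicillin via the β-lactamase gene and its promoter. The remaining bacterial annotations (lac promoter/operator, CAP site, T3, T7 and SP6 promoters, and short rop, bom, lacI and f1 ori fragments) are cloning-vector remnants with no evident role in the construct's function.

The payload is a human U6 RNA polymerase III promoter driving a single guide RNA directed at the human NKX6-1 locus. The guide is fused to a Streptococcus pyogenes Cas9 scaffold that carries two MS2 stem loops, which is why the scaffold is annotated as interrupted fragments. This is the sgRNA design used in the synergistic activation mediator (SAM) system: the hairpins recruit MS2 coat protein fused to activation domains, which cooperate with a dCas9 activator supplied from separate constructs to switch on the endogenous target gene. The "PB" in the name points to a piggyBac transposon format. The two baculovirus FP25 fragments flanking the U6 cassette are consistent with piggyBac-associated flanking sequence, although the terminal repeats themselves are not explicitly annotated. No mammalian selection marker or reporter appears in the feature table.

The catalogue purpose line refers to activation of Mafa, whereas the plasmid name, insert name and gene entry all indicate NKX6-1. The purpose field therefore appears inconsistent with the rest of the record, and the intended use is most plausibly activation of endogenous NKX6.1 in human cells.
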