Features (pLannotate 1.2.2; 23 found; start..end, strand, type, name):
      1..105     -  promoter       AmpR promoter: bla
    200..235     +  CDS            rop (fragment): Rop protein, which maintains plasmids at low copy number; rop
    337..388     +  misc_feature   bom (fragment): basis of mobility region from pBR322
    451..469     +  promoter       SP6 promoter: promoter for bacteriophage SP6 RNA polymerase
    483..522     +  CDS            lacI (fragment): lac repressor; lacI; The lac repressor binds to the lac operator to inhibit transcription in E. coli. This inhibition can be relieved by adding lactose or isopropyl-β-D-thiogalactopyranoside (IPTG).
    535..556     +  protein_bind   CAP binding site: CAP binding activates transcription in the presence of cAMP. E. coli catabolite activator protein
    571..601     +  promoter       lac promoter: promoter for the E. coli lac operon
    609..625     +  protein_bind   lac operator: The lac repressor binds to the lac operator to inhibit transcription in E. coli. This inhibition can be relieved by adding lactose or isopropyl-β-D-thiogalactopyranoside (IPTG). lac repressor encoded by lacI
    670..688     +  promoter       T3 promoter: promoter for bacteriophage T3 RNA polymerase
    690..869     +  CDS            FP (fragment): FP25_NPVAC - Experimental evidence at protein level: Swiss-Prot protein existence level 1. From Autographa californica nuclear polyhedrosis virus (AcMNPV).
   1227..1467    +  promoter       U6 promoter: RNA polymerase III promoter for human U6 snRNA
   1513..1531    +  misc_RNA       MS2 stem loop: stem loop that binds the bacteriophage MS2 coat protein
   1542..1578    +  misc_RNA       gRNA scaffold (fragment): guide RNA scaffold for the Streptococcus pyogenes CRISPR/Cas9 system
   1583..1601    +  misc_RNA       MS2 stem loop: stem loop that binds the bacteriophage MS2 coat protein
   1612..1631    +  misc_RNA       gRNA scaffold (fragment): guide RNA scaffold for the Streptococcus pyogenes CRISPR/Cas9 system
   1644..1694    -  misc_feature   bom (fragment): basis of mobility region from pBR322
   1713..1729    +  rep_origin     f1 ori (fragment): f1 bacteriophage origin of replication; arrow indicates direction of (+) strand synthesis
   2114..2191    +  CDS            FP (fragment): FP25_NPVAC - Experimental evidence at protein level: Swiss-Prot protein existence level 1. From Autographa californica nuclear polyhedrosis virus (AcMNPV).
   2192..2210    -  misc_feature   MCS (fragment): pUC18/19 multiple cloning site
   2238..2256    -  promoter       T7 promoter: promoter for bacteriophage T7 RNA polymerase
   2278..2331    -  CDS            lacI (fragment): lac repressor; lacI; The lac repressor binds to the lac operator to inhibit transcription in E. coli. This inhibition can be relieved by adding lactose or isopropyl-β-D-thiogalactopyranoside (IPTG).
   2514..3102    -  rep_origin     ori: high-copy-number ColE1/pMB1/pBR322/pUC origin of replication
   3273..4133    -  CDS            AmpR: β-lactamase; bla; confers resistance to ampicillin, carbenicillin, and related antibiotics
>Addgene plasmid #131061 | pYJ17-PB-U6-Nkx6.1-acti-gRNA3 | addgene full sequence | sequence record 256770 | Addgene NGS Result
ACTCTTCCTTTTTCAATATTATTGAAGCATTTATCAGGGTTATTGTCTCATGAGCGGATACATATTTGAA
TGTATTTAGAAAAATAAACAAATAGGGGTTCCGCGCACATTTCCCCGAAAAGTGCCACCTGACGTCTAAG
AAACCATTATTATCATGACATTAACCTATAAAAATAGGCGTATCACGAGGCCCTTTCGTCTCGCGCGTTT
CGGTGATGACGGTGAAAACCTCTGACACATGCAGCTCCCGGAGACGGTCACAGCTTGTCTGTAAGCGGAT
GCCGGGAGCAGACAAGCCCGTCAGGGCGCGTCAGCGGGTGTTGGCGGGTGTCGGGGCTGGCTTAACTATG
CGGCATCAGAGCAGATTGTACTGAGAGTGCACCATATGGACATATTGTCGTTAGAACGCGGCTACAATTA
ATACATAACCTTATGTATCATACACATACGATTTAGGTGACACTATAGAACTCGACCTCGAGGCTGGCAC
GACAGGTTTCCCGACTGGAAAGCGGGCAGTGAGCGCAACGCAATTAATGTGAGTTAGCTCACTCATTAGG
CACCCCAGGCTTTACACTTTATGCTTCCGGCTCGTATGTTGTGTGGAATTGTGAGCGGATAACAATTTCA
CACAGGAAACAGCTATGACCATGATTACGCCAAGCTCGAAATTAACCCTCACTAAAGGGAACAAAAGCTG
GAGCTCGTCTTTGATCAAAACGCAAATCGACGAAAATGTGTCGGACAATATCAAGTCGATGAGCGAAAAA
CTAAAAAGGCTAGAATACGACAATCTCACAGACAGCGTTGAGATATACGGTATTCACGACAGCAGGCTGA
ATAATAAAAAAATTAGAAACTATTATTTAACCCTAGAAAGATAATCATATTGTGACGTACGTTAAAGATA
ATCATGCGTAAAATTGACGCATGTGTTTTATCGATCTGTATATCGAGGTTTATTTATTAATTTGAATAGA
TATTAAGTTTTATTATATTTACACTTACATACTAATAATAAATTCAACAAACAATTTATTTATGTTTATT
TATTTATTAAAAAAAAACAAAAACTCAAAATTTCTTCTATAAAGTAACAAAACTTTTAAACATTCTCTCT
TTTACAAAAATAAACTTATTTTGTACTTTAAAAACAGTCATGTTGTATTATAAAATAAGTAATTAGCTTA
ACTTATACATAATAGAAACAAATTATACTTATTAATGAGGGCCTATTTCCCATGATTCCTTCATATTTGC
ATATACGATACAAGGCTGTTAGAGAGATAATTGGAATTAATTTGACTGTAAACACAAAGATATTAGTACA
AAATACGTGACGTAGAAAGTAATAATTTCTTGGGTAGTTTGCAGTTTTAAAATTATGTTTTAAAATGGAC
TATCATATGCTTACCGTAACTTGAAAGTATTTCGATTTCTTGGCTTTATATATCTTGTGGAAAGGACGAA
ACACCGGCGCGAGCGGAGAGGCACTGTTTTAGAGCTAGGCCAACATGAGGATCACCCATGTCTGCAGGGC
CTAGCAAGTTAAAATAAGGCTAGTCCGTTATCAACTTGGCCAACATGAGGATCACCCATGTCTGCAGGGC
CAAGTGGCACCGAGTCGGTGCTTTTTTTGAATTCTGATGCGGTATTTTCTCCTTACGCATCTGTGCGGTA
TTTCACACCGCATACGTCAAAGCAACCATAGTACGCGCCCTGTAGCGGCATTTAAAGCCATCGAAGCAGC
TCCAGCCTACACAATCGCTCAAGACGTGTAATGCTTTTATTATATATTAGTCACGATATCTATAACAAGA
AAATATATATATAATAAGTTATCACGTAAGTAGAACATGAAATAACAATATAATTATCGTATGAGTTAAA
TCTTAAAAGTCACGTAAAAGATAATCATGCGTCATTTTGACTCACGCGGTCGTTATAGTTCAAAATCAGT
GACACTTACCGCATTGACAAGCACGCCTCACGGGAGCTCCAAGCGGCGACTGAGATGTCCTAAATGCACA
GCGACGGATTCGCGCTATTTAGAAAGAGAGAGCAATATTTCAAGAATGCATGCGTCAATTTTACGCAGAC
TATCTTTCTAGGGTTAAAAAAGATTTGCGCTTTACTCGACCTAAACTTTAAACACGTCATAGAATCTTCG
TTTGACAAAAACCACATTGTGGGGTACCGAGCTCGAATTCATCGATGATATCAGATCTGCCGGTCTCCCT
ATAGTGAGTCGTATTAATTTCGATAAGCCAGGTTAACCTGCATTAATGAATCGGCCAACGCGCGGGGAGA
GGCGGTTTGCGTATTGGGCGCTCTTCCGCTTCCTCGCTCACTGACTCGCTGCGCTCGGTCGTTCGGCTGC
GGCGAGCGGTATCAGCTCACTCAAAGGCGGTAATACGGTTATCCACAGAATCAGGGGATAACGCAGGAAA
GAACATGTGAGCAAAAGGCCAGCAAAAGGCCAGGAACCGTAAAAAGGCCGCGTTGCTGGCGTTTTTCCAT
AGGCTCCGCCCCCCTGACGAGCATCACAAAAATCGACGCTCAAGTCAGAGGTGGCGAAACCCGACAGGAC
TATAAAGATACCAGGCGTTTCCCCCTGGAAGCTCCCTCGTGCGCTCTCCTGTTCCGACCCTGCCGCTTAC
CGGATACCTGTCCGCCTTTCTCCCTTCGGGAAGCGTGGCGCTTTCTCATAGCTCACGCTGTAGGTATCTC
AGTTCGGTGTAGGTCGTTCGCTCCAAGCTGGGCTGTGTGCACGAACCCCCCGTTCAGCCCGACCGCTGCG
CCTTATCCGGTAACTATCGTCTTGAGTCCAACCCGGTAAGACACGACTTATCGCCACTGGCAGCAGCCAC
TGGTAACAGGATTAGCAGAGCGAGGTATGTAGGCGGTGCTACAGAGTTCTTGAAGTGGTGGCCTAACTAC
GGCTACACTAGAAGAACAGTATTTGGTATCTGCGCTCTGCTGAAGCCAGTTACCTTCGGAAAAAGAGTTG
GTAGCTCTTGATCCGGCAAACAAACCACCGCTGGTAGCGGTGGTTTTTTTGTTTGCAAGCAGCAGATTAC
GCGCAGAAAAAAAGGATCTCAAGAAGATCCTTTGATCTTTTCTACGGGGTCTGACGCTCAGTGGAACGAA
AACTCACGTTAAGGGATTTTGGTCATGAGATTATCAAAAAGGATCTTCACCTAGATCCTTTTAAATTAAA
AATGAAGTTTTAAATCAATCTAAAGTATATATGAGTAAACTTGGTCTGACAGTTACCAATGCTTAATCAG
TGAGGCACCTATCTCAGCGATCTGTCTATTTCGTTCATCCATAGTTGCCTGACTCCCCGTCGTGTAGATA
ACTACGATACGGGAGGGCTTACCATCTGGCCCCAGTGCTGCAATGATACCGCGAGACCCACGCTCACCGG
CTCCAGATTTATCAGCAATAAACCAGCCAGCCGGAAGGGCCGAGCGCAGAAGTGGTCCTGCAACTTTATC
CGCCTCCATCCAGTCTATTAATTGTTGCCGGGAAGCTAGAGTAAGTAGTTCGCCAGTTAATAGTTTGCGC
AACGTTGTTGCCATTGCTACAGGCATCGTGGTGTCACGCTCGTCGTTTGGTATGGCTTCATTCAGCTCCG
GTTCCCAACGATCAAGGCGAGTTACATGATCCCCCATGTTGTGCAAAAAAGCGGTTAGCTCCTTCGGTCC
TCCGATCGTTGTCAGAAGTAAGTTGGCCGCAGTGTTATCACTCATGGTTATGGCAGCACTGCATAATTCT
CTTACTGTCATGCCATCCGTAAGATGCTTTTCTGTGACTGGTGAGTACTCAACCAAGTCATTCTGAGAAT
AGTGTATGCGGCGACCGAGTTGCTCTTGCCCGGCGTCAATACGGGATAATACCGCGCCACATAGCAGAAC
TTTAAAAGTGCTCATCATTGGAAAACGTTCTTCGGGGCGAAAACTCTCAAGGATCTTACCGCTGTTGAGA
TCCAGTTCGATGTAACCCACTCGTGCACCCAACTGATCTTCAGCATCTTTTACTTTCACCAGCGTTTCTG
GGTGAGCAAAAACAGGAAGGCAAAATGCCGCAAAAAAGGGAATAAGGGCGACACGGAAATGTTGAATACT
CAT
